>Addgene plasmid #244071 | pAAV.CAG.(cyto).iGlucoSnFR2.mRuby3 | addgene full sequence | sequence record 498285 | Addgene NGS Result
GGATCTTCCTAGAGCATGGCTACGTAGATAAGTAGCATGGCGGGTTAATCATTAACTACAAGGAACCCCT
AGTGATGGAGTTGGCCACTCCCTCTCTGCGCGCTCGCTCGCTCACTGAGGCCGGGCGACCAAAGGTCGCC
CGACGCCCGGGCTTTGCCCGGGCGGCCTCAGTGAGCGAGCGAGCGCGCAGCTGCATTAATGAATCGGCCA
ACGCGCGGGGAGAGGCGGTTTGCGTATTGGGCGCTCTTCCGCTTCCTCGCTCACTGACTCGCTGCGCTCG
GTCGTTCGGCTGCGGCGAGCGGTATCAGCTCACTCAAAGGCGGTAATACGGTTATCCACAGAATCAGGGG
ATAACGCAGGAAAGAACATGTGAGCAAAAGGCCAGCAAAAGGCCAGGAACCGTAAAAAGGCCGCGTTGCT
GGCGTTTTTCCATAGGCTCCGCCCCCCTGACGAGCATCACAAAAATCGACGCTCAAGTCAGAGGTGGCGA
AACCCGACAGGACTATAAAGATACCAGGCGTTTCCCCCTGGAAGCTCCCTCGTGCGCTCTCCTGTTCCGA
CCCTGCCGCTTACCGGATACCTGTCCGCCTTTCTCCCTTCGGGAAGCGTGGCGCTTTCTCATAGCTCACG
CTGTAGGTATCTCAGTTCGGTGTAGGTCGTTCGCTCCAAGCTGGGCTGTGTGCACGAACCCCCCGTTCAG
CCCGACCGCTGCGCCTTATCCGGTAACTATCGTCTTGAGTCCAACCCGGTAAGACACGACTTATCGCCAC
TGGCAGCAGCCACTGGTAACAGGATTAGCAGAGCGAGGTATGTAGGCGGTGCTACAGAGTTCTTGAAGTG
GTGGCCTAACTACGGCTACACTAGAAGAACAGTATTTGGTATCTGCGCTCTGCTGAAGCCAGTTACCTTC
GGAAAAAGAGTTGGTAGCTCTTGATCCGGCAAACAAACCACCGCTGGTAGCGGTGGTTTTTTTGTTTGCA
AGCAGCAGATTACGCGCAGAAAAAAAGGATCTCAAGAAGATCCTTTGATCTTTTCTACGGGGTCTGACGC
TCAGTGGAACGAAAACTCACGTTAAGGGATTTTGGTCATGAGATTATCAAAAAGGATCTTCACCTAGATC
CTTTTAAATTAAAAATGAAGTTTTAAATCAATCTAAAGTATATATGAGTAAACTTGGTCTGACAGTTACC
AATGCTTAATCAGTGAGGCACCTATCTCAGCGATCTGTCTATTTCGTTCATCCATAGTTGCCTGACTCCC
CGTCGTGTAGATAACTACGATACGGGAGGGCTTACCATCTGGCCCCAGTGCTGCAATGATACCGCGAGAC
CCACGCTCACCGGCTCCAGATTTATCAGCAATAAACCAGCCAGCCGGAAGGGCCGAGCGCAGAAGTGGTC
CTGCAACTTTATCCGCCTCCATCCAGTCTATTAATTGTTGCCGGGAAGCTAGAGTAAGTAGTTCGCCAGT
TAATAGTTTGCGCAACGTTGTTGCCATTGCTACAGGCATCGTGGTGTCACGCTCGTCGTTTGGTATGGCT
TCATTCAGCTCCGGTTCCCAACGATCAAGGCGAGTTACATGATCCCCCATGTTGTGCAAAAAAGCGGTTA
GCTCCTTCGGTCCTCCGATCGTTGTCAGAAGTAAGTTGGCCGCAGTGTTATCACTCATGGTTATGGCAGC
ACTGCATAATTCTCTTACTGTCATGCCATCCGTAAGATGCTTTTCTGTGACTGGTGAGTACTCAACCAAG
TCATTCTGAGAATAGTGTATGCGGCGACCGAGTTGCTCTTGCCCGGCGTCAATACGGGATAATACCGCGC
CACATAGCAGAACTTTAAAAGTGCTCATCATTGGAAAACGTTCTTCGGGGCGAAAACTCTCAAGGATCTT
ACCGCTGTTGAGATCCAGTTCGATGTAACCCACTCGTGCACCCAACTGATCTTCAGCATCTTTTACTTTC
ACCAGCGTTTCTGGGTGAGCAAAAACAGGAAGGCAAAATGCCGCAAAAAAGGGAATAAGGGCGACACGGA
AATGTTGAATACTCATACTCTTCCTTTTTCAATATTATTGAAGCATTTATCAGGGTTATTGTCTCATGAG
CGGATACATATTTGAATGTATTTAGAAAAATAAACAAATAGGGGTTCCGCGCACATTTCCCCGAAAAGTG
CCACCTAAATTGTAAGCGTTAATATTTTGTTAAAATTCGCGTTAAATTTTTGTTAAATCAGCTCATTTTT
TAACCAATAGGCCGAAATCGGCAAAATCCCTTATAAATCAAAAGAATAGACCGAGATAGGGT
[37 nt withheld, positions 2303-2339]
AAAGAACGTGGACTCCAACGTCAAAGG
[49 nt withheld, positions 2367-2415]
T
[91 nt withheld, positions 2417-2507]
G
[124 nt withheld, positions 2509-2632]
CCCATTCGCCATTCAGGCTGCGCAACTGTTGGGAAGGGCGATCGGTGCGGGCCTCTTCGCTATTACGCCA
GCTGCGCGCTCGCTCGCTCACTGAGGCCGCCCGGGCAAAGCCCGGGCGTCGGGCGACCTTTGGTCGCCCG
GCCTCAGTGAGCGAGCGAGCGCGCAGAGAGGGAGTGGCCAACTCCATCACTAGGGGTTCCTTGTAGTTAA
TGATTAACCCGCCATGCTACTTATCTACGTAGCCATGCTCTAGGAAGATCGTACCATTGACGTCAATAAT
GACGTATGTTCCCATAGTAACGCCAATAGGGACTTTCCATTGACGTCAATGGGTGGAGTATTTACGGTAA
ACTGCCCACTTGGCAGTACATCAAGTGTATCATATGCCAAGTACGCCCCCTATTGACGTCAATGACGGTA
AATGGCCCGCCTGGCATTATGCCCAGTACATGACCTTATGGGACTTTCCTACTTGGCAGTACATCTACGT
ATTAGTCATCGCTATTACCATGGTCGAGGTGAGCCCCACGTTCTGCTTCACTCTCCCCATCTCCCCCCCC
TCCCCACCCCCAATTTTGTATTTATTTATTTTTTAATTATTTTGTGCAGCGATGGGGGCGGGGGGGGGGG
GGGGGCGCGCGCCRGGSGGGGSGGGGSGGGGSGRGGGGSGGGGCGGGGCGAGGCGGAGAGGTGCGGCGGC
AGCCAATCAGAGCGGCGCGCTCCGAAAGTTTCCTTTTATGGCGAGGCGGCGGCGGCGGCGGCCCTATAAA
AAGCGAAGCGCGCGGCGGGCGGGAGTCGCTGCGCGCTGCCTTCGCCCCGTGCCCCGCTCCGCCGCCGCCT
CGCGCCGCCCGCCCCGGCTCTGACTGACCGCGTTACTCCCACAGGTGAGCGGGCGGGACGGCCCTTCTCC
TCCGGGCTGTAATTAGCGCTTGGTTTAATGACGGCTTGTTTCTTTTCTGTGGCTGCGTGAAAGCCTTGAG
GGGCTCCGGGAGGGCCCTTTGTGCGGGGGGAGCGGCTCGGGGCTGTCCGCGGGGGGACGGCTGCCTTCGG
GGGGGACGGGGCAGGGCGGGGTTCGGCTTCTGGCGTGTGACCGGCGGCTCTAGAGCCTCTGCTAACCATG
TTCATGCCTTCTTCTTTTTCCTACAGCTCCTGGGCAACGTGCTGGTTATTGTGCTGTCTCATCATTTTGG
CAAAGAATTGGATCCCGCCACCATGGGCAGATCTAAGCTGGAGATTTTCTCTTGGTGGGCTGGGGATGAA
GGCCCTGCCCTGGAGGCACTCATCAGACTGTATAAACAGAAGTATCCTGGAGTAGAGGTGATAAACGCCA
CTGTCACCGGAGGTGCCGGTGTAAATGCTCGCGCTGTCCTTAAGACAAGGATGCTTGGTGGTGATCCTCC
TGATACATTTCAAGTTGCAGCAGGGATGGAGTTGATAGGCACATGGGTGGTGGCTAACAGAATGGAGGAT
CTCAGCGCCTTGTTTCGACAAGAGGGTTGGCTTCAAGCCTTCCCCAAGGGCCTTATTGATCTGATTAGTT
ATAAAGGTGGTATATGGAGTGTGCCCGTTAATATTCACAGGTCAAACGTAATGTGGTATTTGCCTGCAAA
GCTAAAAGAGTGGGGAGTTAACCCCCCACGGACTTGGGATGAGTTTCTTGCCACCTGTCAAACACTTAAA
CAAAAGGGTCTGGAAGCTCCACTGGCTCTCGGGGAAAATTGGACACAACAACACCTCTGGGAGAGTGTCG
CCTTGGCTGTATTGGGGCCTGATGATTGGAATAATCTGTGGAATGGGAAGCTGAAGTTCACAGACCCTAA
AGCAGTTAGGGCATGGGAAGTCTTTGGCCGCGTTTTGGACTGTGCCAACAAGGATGCAGCAGGCTTGTCT
TGGCAGCAAGCTGTCGATCGGGTAGTACAGGGGAAAGCCGCTTTTAACGTAATGGGCGACTGGGCAGCAG
GATATATGACTACCACTCTCAAGTTGAAGCCTGGTACAGATTTCGCATGGGCACCAAGTCCCGGGACACA
GGGCGTCTTTATGATGGTTTCCGACTCTTTCGGACTTCCCAAAGGAGCCAAAAATCGACAAAACGCTATC
AACTGGCTTCGATTGGTCGGCTCTAAAGAAGGTCAAGATACATTCAACCCACTGAAAGGGTCCATCGCTG
CTCGGCTCGATAGCGACCCAAGCAAGTATCCGTGTAACGTCTATATCACCGCCGACAAGCAGAAGAACGG
CATCAAGGCGAACTTCAAGATCCGCCACAACGTGGAGGACGGCAGCGTGCAGCTCGCCGACCACTACCAG
CAGAACACCCCCATCGGCGACGGCCCCGTGCTGCTGCCCGACAACCACTACCTGGTGACCCAGTCCGTGC
TGAGCAAAGACCCCAACGAGAAGCGCGATCACATGGTCCTGCTGGAGTTCGTGACCGCCGCCGGGATCAC
TCTCGGCATGGACGAGCTGTACAAGGGCGGTACCGGAGGGAGCATGAGCAAGGGCGAGGAGCTGTTCACC
GGGGTGGTGCCCATCCTGGTCGAGCTGGACGGCGACGTAAACGGCCACAAGTTCAGCGTGCGCGGCGAGG
GCGAGGGCGATGCCACCAACGGCAAGCTGACCCTGAAGTTCATCTGCACCACCGGCAAGCTGCCCGTGCC
CTGGCCCACCCTCGTGACCACCCTGACCTACGGCGTGCAGTGCTTCAGCCGCTACCCCGACCACATGAAG
CAGCACGACTTCTTCAAGTCCGCCATGCCCGAAGGCTACGTCCAGGAGCGCACCATCAGCTTCAAGGACG
ACGGCACCTACAAGACCCGCGCCGAGGTGAAGTTCGAGGGCGACACCCTGGTGAACCGCATCGAGCTGAA
GGGCATCGACTTCAAGGAGGACGGCAACATCCTGGGGCACAAGCTGGAGTACAACTTTAACAACCCCAAC
GCATACGGACAGAGTGCAATGCGAGATTGGCGGAGTAATCGCATCGTTGGCTCCCTGGTAGCAGGAGCAG
TGGCCCCTGAAAGCTCCATGTCACAATTCGGAACAGTAATGGAAATTTTCCTGCAAACACGCAACCCACA
AGCAGCAGCAAATGCAGCACAAGCTATTGCTGACCAAGTTGGCCTGGGTCGCCTTGGTCAGCTGCAGTCT
ACCGGCTCCGGAAATGCTGTGGGCCAGGACACGCAGGAGCGTATGGTGTCTAAGGGCGAAGAGCTGATCA
AGGAAAATATGCGTATGAAGGTGGTCATGGAAGGTTCGGTCAACGGCCACCAATTCAAATGCACAGGTGA
AGGAGAAGGCAGGCCGTACGAGGGAGTGCAAACCATGAGGATCAAAGTCATCGAGGGAGGACCCCTGCCA
TTTGCCTTTGACATTCTTGCCACGTCGTTCATGTATGGCAGCCGTACTTTTATCAAGTACCCGGCAGACA
TTCCTGATTTCTTTAAACAGTCCTTTCCTGAGGGTTTTACTTGGGAAAGAGTTACGAGATACGAAGATGG
TGGAGTCGTCACCGTCACGCAGGACACCAGCCTTGAGGATGGCGAACTCGTTTACAACGTCAAAGTCAGA
GGGGTAAACTTTCCCTCCAATGGTCCCGTGATGCAGAAGAAGACCAAGGGTTGGGAGCCTAATACAGAGA
TGATGTATCCAGCAGATGGTGGTCTGAGGGGATACACTGATATTGCACTGAAAGTTGATGGTGGTGGCCA
TCTGCATTGCAATTTCGTAACAACTTACAGGTCAAAAAAGACCGTCGGGAACATCAAGATGCCCGGTGTC
CATGCCGTTGATCACCGCCTGGAAAGGATAGAGGAAAGTGACAATGAAACGTACGTAGTACAACGCGAAG
TCGCAGTTGCCAAGTACTCCAATCTTGGTGGTGGTATGGATGAACTTTATAAGTCCCATCACCATCACCA
CCATTAAGAATTCGAAGCTTATCGATAATCAACCTCTGGATTACAAAATTTGTGAAAGATTGACTGGTAT
TCTTAACTATGTTGCTCCTTTTACGCTATGTGGATACGCTGCTTTAATGCCTTTGTATCATGCTATTGCT
TCCCGTATGGCTTTCATTTTCTCCTCCTTGTATAAATCCTGGTTGCTGTCTCTTTATGAGGAGTTGTGGC
CCGTTGTCAGGCAACGTGGCGTGGTGTGCACTGTGTTTGCTGACGCAACCCCCACTGGTTGGGGCATTGC
CACCACCTGTCAGCTCCTTTCCGGGACTTTCGCTTTCCCCCTCCCTATTGCCACGGCGGAACTCATCGCC
GCCTGCCTTGCCCGCTGCTGGACAGGGGCTCGGCTGTTGGGCACTGACAATTCCGTGGTGTTGTCGGGGA
AATCATCGTCCTTTCCTTGGCTGCTCGCCTGTGTTGCCACCTGGATTCTGCGCGGGACGTCCTTCTGCTA
CGTCCCTTCGGCCCTCAATCCAGCGGACCTTCCTTCCCGCGGCCTGCTGCCGGCTCTGCGGCCTCTTCCG
CGTCTTCGCCTTCGCCCTCAGACGAGTCGGATCTCCCTTTGGGCCGCCTCCCCGCATCGATACCGTCGAC
CCGGGCGGCCGCTTCGAGCAGACATGATAAGATACATTGATGAGTTTGGACAAACCACAACTAGAATGCA
GTGAAAAAAATGCTTTATTTGTGAAATTTGTGATGCTATTGCTTTATTTGTAACCATTATAAGCTGCAAT
AAACAAGTTAACAACAACAATTGCATTCATTTTATGTTTCAGGTTCAGGGGGAGATGTGGGAGGTTTTTT
AAAGCAAGTAAAACCTCTACAAATGTGGTAAAATCGATAA
Features (pLannotate 1.2.2; 18 found; start..end, strand, type, name):
     61..194     +  repeat_region  AAV2 ITR: inverted terminal repeat of adeno-associated virus serotype 2 inverted
    188..244     -  CDS            lacI (fragment): lac repressor; lacI; The lac repressor binds to the lac operator to inhibit transcription in E. coli. This inhibition can be relieved by adding lactose or isopropyl-β-D-thiogalactopyranoside (IPTG).
    427..1015    -  rep_origin     ori: high-copy-number ColE1/pMB1/pBR322/pUC origin of replication
   1186..2046    -  CDS            AmpR: β-lactamase; bla; confers resistance to ampicillin, carbenicillin, and related antibiotics
   2047..2151    -  promoter       AmpR promoter: bla
   2204..2632    -  rep_origin     f1 ori (sequence partly withheld): f1 bacteriophage origin of replication; arrow indicates direction of (+) strand synthesis
   2637..2706    -  CDS            lacZα (fragment): LacZα fragment of β-galactosidase; lacZ fragment
   2701..2833    -  repeat_region  AAV2 ITR (fragment): inverted terminal repeat of adeno-associated virus serotype 2 inverted
   2896..3144    +  enhancer       CMV enhancer (fragment): human cytomegalovirus immediate early enhancer
   3146..3423    +  promoter       chicken β-actin promoter: No description available
   3424..3559    +  intron         hybrid intron (fragment): hybrid between chicken β-actin (CBA) and minute virus of mice (MMV) introns (Gray et al., 2011)
   3648..3778    +  intron         chimeric intron (fragment): chimera between introns from chicken β-actin and rabbit β-globin
   4838..5557    +  CDS            cEGFP: cEGFP is a basic (constitutively fluorescent) green fluorescent protein published in 2008, derived from Aequorea victoria.
   5798..5821    +  CDS            PDGFRβ TM domain (fragment): transmembrane domain from platelet derived growth factor receptor beta
   5825..6535    +  CDS            mRuby3: mRuby3 is a basic (constitutively fluorescent) red fluorescent protein published in 2016, derived from Entacmaea quadricolor. It has low acid sensitivity.
   6579..7167    +  misc_feature   WPRE: woodchuck hepatitis virus posttranscriptional regulatory element
   7210..7331    -  polyA_signal   SV40 poly(A) signal: SV40 polyadenylation signal
   7354..7422    -  CDS            large T antigen (fragment): large T antigen from SV40 (simian virus 40)
