[The description below was written by a language model from this plasmid's Addgene catalogue record and pLannotate feature annotations shown in this document.]
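Description:
pAAV.CAG.(cyto).iGlucoSnFR2.mRuby3 is an adeno-associated virus transfer plasmid (7,432 nt in the sequenced record) built on a pAAV backbone for cytosolic expression of a green fluorescent glucose sensor fused to a red reference fluorophore. It is maintained in E. coli as a high-copy plasmid through a ColE1/pUC-type origin and selected with ampicillin via the β-lactamase gene. An f1 phage origin and short lacI and lacZα remnants are also present in the backbone. Two AAV2 inverted terminal repeats flank the expression cassette, allowing it to be packaged into recombinant AAV particles when replication and capsid functions are supplied in trans.

Between the ITRs, expression is driven by a CAG-type promoter, annotated as a CMV enhancer fragment, the chicken β-actin promoter and chicken β-actin–derived intron fragments, which gives strong, broadly active transcription in mammalian cells. The open reading frame encodes iGlucoSnFR2, in which the annotation tool recognises only the GFP-derived portion (called cEGFP). The glucose-binding part of the sensor upstream of it is not annotated, and the record does not describe its origin beyond listing the insert species as mouse and synthetic. mRuby3 is fused at the C terminus and, according to the stated purpose, does not respond to glucose, so it can act as a reference for expression level or ratiometric normalisation. A very short match to the PDGFRβ transmembrane domain lies just before mRuby3. At 24 nt, and given the cytosolic designation, it is probably linker residue rather than a functional membrane anchor. A WPRE and an SV40 polyadenylation signal follow to enhance transcript stability and 3′ processing. The associated publication describes the sensor family as a tool for measuring intracellular or extracellular glucose in vivo in mouse brain.
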