Addgene plasmid #244071: pAAV.CAG.(cyto).iGlucoSnFR2.mRuby3
Purpose: Cytosolic expression of green glucose sensor with non-responsive mRuby3
Depositing lab: Tim Brown & HHMI-JRC Tool Translation Team. Depositing organization: HHMI, Janelia Research Campus. Publication: iGlucoSnFR2: A genetically encoded fluorescent sensor for measuring intracellular or extracellular glucose in vivo in mouse brain. Marvin JS, Machler P, Meng C, Ates T, Patel RH, Adhikari R, Makurath MA, Ku Z, Feliciano D, Atasoy D, Cui G, Kleinfeld D, Brown TA. Sci Adv. 2025 Nov 14;11(46):eadz3889. doi: 10.1126/sciadv.adz3889. Epub 2025 Nov 12. PubMed 41223288.
Backbone
  Vector backbone: pAAV
  Vector type: AAV
Growth in bacteria
  Bacterial resistance: Ampicillin, 100 μg/mL
  Growth temperature: 37°C
  Growth strain: NEB Stable
  Copy number: High Copy
Gene/Insert
  Gene/Insert name: iGlucoSnFR2.mRuby3
  Species: M. musculus (mouse), Synthetic
  Tag / fusion protein: mRuby3 (C terminal on insert)
  Cloning method: Restriction Enzyme; 5′ cloning site Unknown (unknown if destroyed)
Terms and licenses: Academic/Nonprofit Terms; Industry Terms: Not Available to Industry
How to cite: pAAV.CAG.(cyto).iGlucoSnFR2.mRuby3 was a gift from Tim Brown & HHMI-JRC Tool Translation Team (Addgene plasmid # 244071 ; http://n2t.net/addgene:244071 ; RRID:Addgene_244071)
